Addgene plasmid #227368: CuO-LacI-NLS–SNAPf
Purpose: Lentiviral expression of LacI–SNAP
Depositing lab: David Pellman. Depositing organization: Dana-Farber Cancer Institute. Publication: Heritable transcriptional defects from aberrations of nuclear architecture. Papathanasiou S, Mynhier NA, Liu S, Brunette G, Stokasimov E, Jacob E, Li L, Comenho C, van Steensel B, Buenrostro JD, Zhang CZ, Pellman D. Nature. 2023 Jul;619(7968):184-192. doi: 10.1038/s41586-023-06157-7. Epub 2023 Jun 7. PubMed 37286600.
Backbone
  Vector backbone: pCDH-EF1-CymR-T2A-Puro
  Backbone manufacturer: System Biosciences
  Total vector size (bp): 10851
  Vector type: Mammalian Expression, Lentiviral
  Selectable markers: Puromycin
Growth in bacteria
  Bacterial resistance: Ampicillin, 100 μg/mL
  Growth temperature: 37°C
  Growth strain: NEB Stable
  Copy number: Unknown
Gene/Insert
  Gene/Insert name: LacI NLS SNAPf
  Species: H. sapiens (human)
Resource information
  A portion of this plasmid was derived from a plasmid made by: Takeshi Imai, Mirek Dundr, and System Biosciencces. CuO-LacI-NLS–SNAPf contains the coding sequence for the SNAPf-Tag (sequence from pBS-TRE-SNAPf-WPRE; Addgene plasmid #104106) followed in-frame with the coding sequence for LacI-NLS (sequence taken from Cherry-LacRep; Addgene plasmid #18985). This sequence was subcloned into pCDH-EF1-CymR-T2A-Puro (QM200VA-1, System Biosciences SBI) using NheI and BstBI restriction sites.
Terms and licenses: Academic/Nonprofit Terms; Industry Terms: Not Available to Industry
How to cite: CuO-LacI-NLS–SNAPf was a gift from David Pellman (Addgene plasmid # 227368 ; http://n2t.net/addgene:227368 ; RRID:Addgene_227368)
