[The description below was written by a language model from this plasmid's Addgene catalogue record and pLannotate feature annotations shown in this document.]
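Description:
CuO-LacI-NLS–SNAPf is a 10.85 kb third-generation-style lentiviral transfer plasmid for cumate-regulated expression of a lac repressor–SNAP-tag fusion in mammalian cells. It was built in the pCDH-EF1-CymR-T2A-Puro backbone from System Biosciences. In bacteria it replicates from a high-copy ColE1/pUC-type origin and is selected with ampicillin (AmpR). The viral portion runs from an RSV promoter fused to a truncated HIV-1 5' LTR, through the Ψ packaging signal, a partial gag region, the RRE and the cPPT/CTS. It ends with a WPRE, a truncated 3' LTR and an SV40 polyadenylation signal, so the genome can be packaged when helper functions are supplied in trans. An SV40 origin is also annotated.

Two expression units sit between the LTRs. In the first, a CMV enhancer/promoter carrying a cumate operator (CuO), followed by adenoviral and chimeric intron-derived leader sequences, drives the LacI and fast-reacting SNAPf coding sequences. In the feature table lacI lies upstream of the SNAP-tag, whereas the depositor's notes describe SNAPf as followed in-frame by LacI-NLS; the NLS itself is not annotated. In the second unit, an EF-1α core promoter with an HTLV-1 LTR-derived element expresses the CymR repressor and puromycin N-acetyltransferase, which the backbone name indicates are linked by a T2A peptide. CymR binds CuO and holds the fusion off until cumate is added, and puromycin selects transduced cells. Because LacI binds lac operator sequences and SNAPf covalently captures benzylguanine-conjugated dyes, the fusion is suited to inducible fluorescent labelling of lacO arrays integrated in chromosomes. The record itself states only lentiviral expression of LacI–SNAP as the purpose.
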