Features (pLannotate 1.2.2; 39 found; start..end, strand, type, name):
      1..589     +  rep_origin     ori: high-copy-number ColE1/pMB1/pBR322/pUC origin of replication
    772..864     +  CDS            lacI (fragment): lac repressor; lacI; The lac repressor binds to the lac operator to inhibit transcription in E. coli. This inhibition can be relieved by adding lactose or isopropyl-β-D-thiogalactopyranoside (IPTG).
    877..898     +  protein_bind   CAP binding site: CAP binding activates transcription in the presence of cAMP. E. coli catabolite activator protein
    913..943     +  promoter       lac promoter: promoter for the E. coli lac operon
    947..969     +  protein_bind   lac operator (fragment): The lac repressor binds to the lac operator to inhibit transcription in E. coli. This inhibition can be relieved by adding lactose or isopropyl-β-D-thiogalactopyranoside (IPTG). lac repressor encoded by lacI
   1024..1159    -  rep_origin     SV40 ori: SV40 origin of replication
   1199..1320    -  polyA_signal   SV40 poly(A) signal: SV40 polyadenylation signal
   1392..1572    -  LTR            5' LTR (truncated): truncated 5' long terminal repeat (LTR) from HIV-1
   1597..1704    -  CDS            nef (fragment): NEF_SIVS4 - Experimental evidence at protein level: Swiss-Prot protein existence level 1. Interferes with TCR signaling from the cell membrane. Interacts with CD247/TCRZ (TCR zeta chain) and exert potent down- regulation of cell surface TCR/CD3 complexes. From Simian immunodeficiency virus (isolate F236/smH4) (SIV-sm) (Simian immunodeficiency virus sooty mangabey monkey).
   1699..2287    -  misc_feature   WPRE: woodchuck hepatitis virus posttranscriptional regulatory element
   2307..2906    -  CDS            PuroR: puromycin N-acetyltransferase; pac from Streptomyces alboniger; confers resistance to puromycin
   3003..3611    -  CDS            CymR: cumate repressor (Mullick et al., 2006); cymR from Pseudomonas putida
   3664..3704    -  CDS            IgH signal sequence (fragment): signal sequence from the mouse immunoglobulin heavy chain variable region
   3729..3755    -  CDS            3xHA (fragment): three tandem HA epitope tags
   3795..4063    -  LTR            5' LTR (truncated): truncated 5' long terminal repeat (LTR) from human T-cell leukemia virus (HTLV) type 1
   4076..4287    -  promoter       EF-1α core promoter: core promoter for human elongation factor EF-1α
   4357..4902    -  CDS            SNAP-tag®: human O6-alkylguanine-DNA-alkyltransferase variant that forms covalent bonds with benzylguanine derivatives fast-reacting variant, optimized for mammalian expression
   4957..6021    -  CDS            lacI: lac repressor; lacI; The lac repressor binds to the lac operator to inhibit transcription in E. coli. This inhibition can be relieved by adding lactose or isopropyl-β-D-thiogalactopyranoside (IPTG).
   6058..6104    -  CDS            IgH signal sequence (fragment): signal sequence from the mouse immunoglobulin heavy chain variable region
   6123..6212    -  intron         chimeric intron (fragment): chimera between introns from adenovirus and immunoglobulin heavy chain genes
   6224..6246    -  intron         chimeric intron (fragment): chimera between introns from adenovirus and immunoglobulin heavy chain genes
   6243..6452    +  CDS            PTP (fragment): TERM_ADE02 - Experimental evidence at protein level: Swiss-Prot protein existence level 1. Protein covalently bound to the viral DNA that acts as a primer for viral genomic replication by DNA strand displacement. Assembles on the viral origin of replication in an initiation complex with viral polymerase, DBP, host NFIA and host POU2F1/OCT1. During initiation, the polymerase covalently couples the first dCTP with Ser- 580 of pTP. The terminal protein stimulates the template activity over 20 fold compared to protein-free templates. Neo-synthesized viral genomes are linked to two preterminal prot
   6485..6523    -  misc_feature   Ad SA (fragment): adenovirus major late transcript splice acceptor (Friedrich and Soriano, 1991)
   6668..6693    +  protein_bind   CuO (fragment): CymR-binding P2 operator sequence from the p-cmt operon of Pseudomonas putida (Mullick et al., 2006) CymR
   6705..6738    -  promoter       minimal CMV promoter (fragment): human cytomegalovirus (CMV) immediate early promoter
   6755..6918    -  promoter       CMV promoter (fragment): human cytomegalovirus (CMV) immediate early promoter
   6920..7286    -  enhancer       CMV enhancer: human cytomegalovirus immediate early enhancer
   7294..7410    -  misc_feature   cPPT/CTS: central polypurine tract and central termination sequence of HIV-1
   7429..7529    -  CDS            Rev (fragment): human immunodeficiency virus 1 (HIV-1) Rev protein; rev; enhances nuclear export of unspliced and incompletely spliced viral mRNAs
   7906..8139    -  misc_feature   RRE: The Rev response element (RRE) of HIV-1 allows for Rev-dependent mRNA export from the nucleus to the cytoplasm.
   8310..8648    -  CDS            HIV-1 gag (fragment): gag protein from human immunodeficiency virus 1; gag
   8632..8757    -  misc_feature   HIV-1 Ψ: packaging signal of human immunodeficiency virus type 1
   8804..8984    -  LTR            5' LTR (truncated): truncated 5' long terminal repeat (LTR) from HIV-1
   8985..9211    -  promoter       RSV promoter: Rous sarcoma virus enhancer/promoter
   9225..9379    +  CDS            lacZα (fragment): LacZα fragment of β-galactosidase; lacZ fragment
   9385..9484    -  misc_feature   bom (fragment): basis of mobility region from pBR322
   9586..9621    -  CDS            rop (fragment): Rop protein, which maintains plasmids at low copy number; rop
   9716..9820    +  promoter       AmpR promoter: bla
   9821..10681   +  CDS            AmpR: β-lactamase; bla; confers resistance to ampicillin, carbenicillin, and related antibiotics
>Addgene plasmid #227368 | CuO-LacI-NLS–SNAPf | addgene full sequence | sequence record 450135 | Addgene NGS Result
TTGAGATCCTTTTTTTCTGCGCGTAATCTGCTGCTTGCAAACAAAAAAACCACCGCTACCAGCGGTGGTT
TGTTTGCCGGATCAAGAGCTACCAACTCTTTTTCCGAAGGTAACTGGCTTCAGCAGAGCGCAGATACCAA
ATACTGTTCTTCTAGTGTAGCCGTAGTTAGGCCACCACTTCAAGAACTCTGTAGCACCGCCTACATACCT
CGCTCTGCTAATCCTGTTACCAGTGGCTGCTGCCAGTGGCGATAAGTCGTGTCTTACCGGGTTGGACTCA
AGACGATAGTTACCGGATAAGGCGCAGCGGTCGGGCTGAACGGGGGGTTCGTGCACACAGCCCAGCTTGG
AGCGAACGACCTACACCGAACTGAGATACCTACAGCGTGAGCTATGAGAAAGCGCCACGCTTCCCGAAGG
GAGAAAGGCGGACAGGTATCCGGTAAGCGGCAGGGTCGGAACAGGAGAGCGCACGAGGGAGCTTCCAGGG
GGAAACGCCTGGTATCTTTATAGTCCTGTCGGGTTTCGCCACCTCTGACTTGAGCGTCGATTTTTGTGAT
GCTCGTCAGGGGGGCGGAGCCTATGGAAAAACGCCAGCAACGCGGCCTTTTTACGGTTCCTGGCCTTTTG
CTGGCCTTTTGCTCACATGTTCTTTCCTGCGTTATCCCCTGATTCTGTGGATAACCGTATTACCGCCTTT
GAGTGAGCTGATACCGCTCGCCGCAGCCGAACGACCGAGCGCAGCGAGTCAGTGAGCGAGGAAGCGGAAG
AGCGCCCAATACGCAAACCGCCTCTCCCCGCGCGTTGGCCGATTCATTAATGCAGCTGGCACGACAGGTT
TCCCGACTGGAAAGCGGGCAGTGAGCGCAACGCAATTAATGTGAGTTAGCTCACTCATTAGGCACCCCAG
GCTTTACACTTTATGCTTCCGGCTCGTATGTTGTGTGGAATTGTGAGCGGATAACAATTTCACACAGGAA
ACAGCTATGACATGATTACGAATTTGGTCTCTGCAAAAGTCTAGGCCTCCAAAAAAGCCTCCTCACTACT
TCTGGAATAGCTCAGAGGCCGAGGCGGCCTCGGCCTCTGCATAAATAAAAAAAATTAGTCAGCCATGGGG
CGGAGAATGGGCGGAACTGGGCGGAGTTAGGGGCGGGATGGGCGGAGTTAGGGGCGGGATAGCTAGAGCC
AGACATGATAAGATACATTGATGAGTTTGGACAAACCACAACTAGAATGCAGTGAAAAAAATGCTTTATT
TGTGAAATTTGTGATGCTATTGCTTTATTTGTAACCATTATAAGCTGCAATAAACAAGTTCCTCTCACTC
TCTGATATTCATTTCTTTGCAAGTTATAAATACTGAATAATAAGATGACATGAACTACTACTGCTAGAGA
TTTTCCACACTGACTAAAAGGGTCTGAGGGATCTCTAGTTACCAGAGTCACACAACAGACGGGCACACAC
TACTTGAAGCACTCAAGGCAAGCTTTATTGAGGCTTAAGCAGTGGGTTCCCTAGTTAGCCAGAGAGCTCC
CAGGCTCAGATCTGGTCTAACCAGAGAGACCCAGTACAAGCAAAAAGCAGATCTTATCTTCGTTGGGAGT
GAATTAGCCCTTCCAGTCCCCCCTTTTCTTTTAAAAAGTGGCTAAGATCTACAGCTGCCTTGTAAGTCAT
TGGTCTTAAAGGTACCAGGCGGGGAGGCGGCCCAAAGGGAGATCCGACTCGTCTGAGGGCGAAGGCGAAG
ACGCGGAAGAGGCCGCAGAGCCGGCAGCAGGCCGCGGGAAGGAAGGTCCGCTGGATTGAGGGCCGAAGGG
ACGTAGCAGAAGGACGTCCCGCGCAGAATCCAGGTGGCAACACAGGCGAGCAGCCAAGGAAAGGACGATG
ATTTCCCCGACAACACCACGGAATTGTCAGTGCCCAACAGCCGAGCCCCTGTCCAGCAGCGGGCAAGGCA
GGCGGCGATGAGTTCCGCCGTGGCAATAGGGAGGGGGAAAGCGAAAGTCCCGGAAAGGAGCTGACAGGTG
GTGGCAATGCCCCAACCAGTGGGGGTTGCGTCAGCAAACACAGTGCACACCACGCCACGTTGCCTGACAA
CGGGCCACAACTCCTCATAAAGAGACAGCAACCAGGATTTATACAAGGAGGAGAAAATGAAAGCCATACG
GGAAGCAATAGCATGATACAAAGGCATTAAAGCAGCGTATCCACATAGCGTAAAAGGAGCAACATAGTTA
AGAATACCAGTCAATCTTTCACAAATTTTGTAATCCAGAGGTTGATTGTCGAGTCGACGCGGCCGCTCAG
GCACCGGGCTTGCGGGTCATGCACCAGGTGCGCGGTCCTTCGGGCACCTCGACGTCGGCGGTGACGGTGA
AGCCGAGCCGCTCGTAGAAGGGGAGGTTGCGGGGCGCGGAGGTCTCCAGGAAGGCGGGCACCCCGGCGCG
CTCGGCCGCCTCCACTCCGGGGAGCACGACGGCGCTGCCCAGACCCTTGCCCTGGTGGTCGGGCGAGACG
CCGACGGTGGCCAGGAACCACGCGGGCTCCTTGGGCCGGTGCGGCGCCAGGAGGCCTTCCATCTGTTGCT
GCGCGGCCAGCCGGGAACCGCTCAACTCGGCCATGCGCGGGCCGATCTCGGCGAACACCGCCCCCGCTTC
GACGCTCTCCGGCGTGGTCCAGACCGCCACCGCGGCGCCGTCGTCCGCGACCCACACCTTGCCGATGTCG
AGCCCGACGCGCGTGAGGAAGAGTTCTTGCAGCTCGGTGACCCGCTCGATGTGGCGGTCCGGATCGACGG
TGTGGCGCGTGGCGGGGTAGTCGGCGAACGCGGCGGCGAGGGTGCGTACGGCCCTGGGGACGTCGTCGCG
GGTGGCGAGGCGCACCGTGGGCTTGTACTCGGTCATGAATTCAGGGCCGGGATTCTCCTCCACGTCACCG
CATGTTAGAAGACTTCCTCTGCCCTCTCGAACAGAGAGAGACCGGCCAGAGGGTTTGGCCGCGCGCTTGA
ATTTCGCGTACCGCTCTCGCGCAATTTCGAGTGTCGAGTTCCTGACACGCTCAAAGCGTTCTTTGTCCTT
CTGCCATAGGCTACGAACAGCAAGCCCACGCACCGAATTGAATATCAACCAAAGGATATCTTCTGCATCA
TCACGCGAAAGACCACGGCTCACCAGAACACCAAGCCACATATCCTCGACGACAAACCGATTCCTCTCTA
CCGTGCGCTGAATACCCTCGCGTAACGCTGGATCCCGGTCGGCAGCCACAATCAAATCAAGGCTGATAGA
GAAGTCATCGTCGAGGAAAAATTCGGCGGCGTCGTCCAGCATTTGCTGGATGACGTCATCCTCTGGCTTC
AATTTCGCTAATCGAGCCCGACTGCGTTCGGTGATCTGTTCGTAAAGCCATTCAAAAGTGGCAAGCAGAA
GCTCAAGCTTTGTCGGGAAATGATGGCTCTGCGCTCCTCTCGAGACACCTGCAGCACCGGGCACATCTGC
GATCCGGAATCCCGCGTAACCTTTTTCCCGTAAAACCCCCAGGGCCGCTGCAATCAACTTGCCCTGGGTC
TCCATTGCGCGCTCTGCCTGTGTTCTTCTCTTTGGACTCATGATCACGGGTCTGGGTCTCTTTGGCATGG
TAGATCTTCCAAACTTGGACCTGGGAGTGGACACCTGTGGAGAGAAAGGCAAAGTGGATGTCATCGGTCT
CTGCTGCCTCACCAAACTAGCGTAATCTGGAACATCGTATGGGTAAGCCATGGCGGCTCTAGAGTAGGCG
CCGGTCACAGCTTGGATCTGTAACGGCGCAGAACAGAAAACGAAACAAAGACGTAGAGTTGAGCAAGCAG
GGTCAGGCAAAGCGTGGAGAGCCGGCTGAGTCTAGGTAGGCTCCAAGGGAGCGCCGGACAAAGGCCCGGT
CTCGACCTGAGCTTTAAACTTACCTAGACGGCGGACGCAGTTCAGGAGGCACCACAGGCGGGAGGCGGCA
GAACGCGACTCAACCGGCGTGGATGGCGGCCTCAGGTAGGGCGGCGGGCGCGTGAAGGAGAGATGCGAGC
CCCTCGAAGCTTCAGCTGTGTTCTGGCGGCAAACCCGTTGCGAAAAAGAACGTTCACGGCGACTACTGCA
CTTATATACGGTTCTCCCCCACCCTCGGGAAAAAGGCGGAGCCAGTACACGACATCACTTTCCCAGTTTA
CCCCGCGCCACCTTCTCTAGGCACCCGTTCAATTGCCGACCCCTCCCCCCAACTTCTCGGGGACTGTGGG
CGATGTGCGCTCTGCCCACTGACGGGCACCGGAGCGATCGCAGATCCGCGGCCGCGGATCCGATTTAAAT
TCGAATTAGCTCCCTAACCCAGCCCAGGCTTGCCCAGTCTGTGGCCCTCGTGGGCCAGCAGCCACTCTTT
CACGGCGAGCCCGCCCTCGTAGCCCCCCACGTCCAGGTCGCCCTGCACCACCCGGTGGCAGGGGATCAGA
ATGGGCACGGGATTTCCGCTCAGGGCGGTTTTCACGGCGGCGGTGGCGGCGGGATTGCCGGCCAGGGCGG
CCAGGTGGCTGTAGCTGATGACCTCTCCGAACTTCACCACTTTCAGCAGTTTCCACAGCACCTGGCGGGT
AAAGCTCTCCTGCTGGAACACTGGGTGGTGCAGGGCTGGCACAGGGAACTCCTCGATGGCCTCAGGCTGG
TGAAAGTAGGCGTTGAGCCAGGCGGTGGCCTGCATCAGTGGCTCTGGTCCGCCCAGCACGGCGGCTGGGG
CAGGCACTTCCACGGCGTCGGCGGCAGATGTTCCTTTGCCCAGGAAGATGATACGGTGCAGGCCCTGTTC
GCACCCAGACAGTTCCAGCTTGCCCAGAGGGCTATCCAGGGTGGTGCGCTTCATTTCGCAGTCTTTGTCC
ATTCCTCCGAATTCTCCTCCAACCTTCCTCTTCTTCTTAGGAGGCCTCAGGCTGCTTCGGGAAACCTGTC
GTGCCAGCTGCATTAATGAATCGGCCAACGCGCGGGGAGAGGCGGTTTGCGTATTGGGCGCCAGGGTGGT
TTTTCTTTTCACCAGTGAGACGGGCAACAGCTGATTGCCCTTCACCGCCTGGCCCTGAGAGAGTTGCAGC
AAGCGGTCCACGCTGGTTTGCCCCAGCAGGCGAAAATCCTGTTTGATGGTGGTTAACGGCGGGATATAAC
ATGAGCTGTCTTCGGTATCGTCGTATCCCACTACCGAGATATCCGCACCAACGCGCAGCCCGGACTCGGT
AATGGCGCGCATTGCGCCCAGCGCCATCTGATCGTTGGCAACCAGCATCGCAGTGGGAACGATGCCCTCA
TTCAGCATTTGCATGGTTTGTTGAAAACCGGACATGGCACTCCAGTCGCCTTCCCGTTCCGCTATCGGCT
GAATTTGATTGCGAGTGAGATATTTATGCCAGCCAGCCAGACGCAGACGCGCCGAGACAGAACTTAATGG
GCCCGCTAACAGCGCGATTTGCTGGTGACCCAATGCGACCAGATGCTCCACGCCCAGTCGCGTACCGTCT
TCATGGGAGAAAATAATACTGTTGATGGGTGTCTGGTCAGAGACATCAAGAAATAACGCCGGAACATTAG
TGCAGGCAGCTTCCACAGCAATGGCATCCTGGTCATCCAGCGGATAGTTAATGATCAGCCCACTGACGCG
TTGCGCGAGAAGATTGTGCACCGCCGCTTTACAGGCTTCGACGCCGCTTCGTTCTACCATCGACACCACC
ACGCTGGCACCCAGTTGATCGGCGCGAGATTTAATCGCCGCGACAATTTGCGACGGCGCGTGCAGGGCCA
GACTGGAGGTGGCAACGCCAATCAGCAACGACTGTTTGCCCGCCAGTTGTTGTGCCACGCGGTTGGGAAT
GTAATTCAGCTCCGCCATCGCCGCTTCCACTTTTTCCCGCGTTTTCGCAGAAACGTGGCTGGCCTGGTTC
ACCACGCGGGAAACGGTCTGATAAGAGACACCGGCATACTCTGCGACATCGTATAACGTTACTGGTTTCA
CCATGGTGGCGCTAGCTCTAGACCAAACTTGGACCTGGGAGTGGACACCTGTGGAGAGAAAGGCAAAGTG
GATGTCATTGTCACTCAAGTGTATGGCCAGATCGGGCCAGGTGAATATCAAATCCTCCTCGTTTTTGGAA
ACTGACAATCTTAGCGCAGAAGTAATGCCCGCTTTTGAGAGGGAGTACTCACCCCAACAGCTGGATCTCA
AGCCTGCCACACCTCACCTCGACCATCCGCCGTCTCAAGACCGCCTACTTTAATTACATCATCAGCAGCA
CCTCCGCCAGAAACAACCCCGACCGCCACCCGCTGCCGCCCGCCACGGTGCTCAGCCTACCTTGCGACTG
TGACTGGTTAGACGCCTTTCTCGAGAGGTTTTCCGATCCGGTCGATGCGGACTCGCTCAGGTCCCTCGGT
GGCGGAGTACCGTTCGGAGGCCGACGGGTTTCCGATCCAAGAGTACTGGAAAGACCGCGAAGAGTTTGTC
CTCAACCGCGAGCCCAACAGCTGGCCCTCGCAGACAGCGATGCGGAAGAGAGTGACCGCGGAGGCTGGAT
CGGTCCCGGTGTCTTCTATGGAGGTCAAAACAGCGTGGATGGCGTCTCCAGGCGATATGAGGCGCGCCCG
GTTCACTAAACACCGGTAACAAACAGACAATCTGGTCTGTTTGATTATACCGGTTGCTTATATAGGCCTC
CCACCGTACACGCCTACCTCGACCCGGCAAGCTTGCCCATTTGCGTCAACGGGGCGGGGGTATTACGACA
TTTTGGAAAGTCCCGTTGATTTTGGTGCCAAAACAAACTCCCATTGACGTCAATGGGGTGGAGACTTGGA
AATCCCCGTGAGTCAAACCGCTATCCACGCCCATTGGTGTACTGCCAAAACCGCATCACCATGGTAATAG
CGATGACTAATACGTAGATGTACTGCCAAGTAGGAAAGTCCCGTAAGGTCATGTACTGGGCATAATGCCA
GGCGGGCCATTTACCGTCATTGACGTCAATAGGGGGCGGACTTGGCATATGATACACTTGATGTACTGCC
AAGTGGGCAGTTTACCGTAAATACTCCACCCATTGACGTCAATGGAAAGTCCCTATTGGCGTTACTATGG
GAACATACGTCATTATTGACGTCAATGGGCGGGGGTCGTTGGGCGGTCAGCCAGGCGGGCCATTTACCGT
AAGTTATGTAACGCGGAACTCCATATATGGGCTATGAACTAATGACCCCGTAATTGATTACTATTAATAA
CTAGTCTATCGATAAAATTTTGAATTTTGTAATTTGTTTTTGTAATTCTTTAGTTTGTATGTCTGTTGCT
ATTATGTCTACTATTCTTTCCCCTGCACTGTACCCCCCAATCCCCCCTTTTCTTTTAAAAGTTAACCGAT
ACCGTCGAGATCCGTTCACTAATCGAATGGATCTGTCTCTGTCTCTCTCTCCACCTTCTTCTTCTATTCC
TTCGGGCCTGTCGGGTCCCCTCGGGGTTGGGAGGTGGGTCTGAAACGATAATGGTGAATATCCCTGCCTA
ACTCTATTCACTATAGAAAGTACAGCAAAAACTATTCTTAAACCTACCAAGCCTCCTACTATCATTATGA
ATAATTTTATATACCACAGCCAATTTGTTATGTTAAACCAATTCCACAAACTTGCCCATTTATCTAATTC
CAATAATTCTTGTTCATTCTTTTCTTGCTGGTTTTGCGATTCTTCAATTAAGGAGTGTATTAAGCTTGTG
TAATTGTTAATTTCTCTGTCCCACTCCATCCAGGTCGTGTGATTCCAAATCTGTTCCAGAGATTTATTAC
TCCAACTAGCATTCCAAGGCACAGCAGTGGTGCAAATGAGTTTTCCAGAGCAACCCCAAATCCCCAGGAG
CTGTTGATCCTTTAGGTATCTTTCCACAGCCAGGATTCTTGCCTGGAGCTGCTTGATGCCCCAGACTGTG
AGTTGCAACAGATGCTGTTGCGCCTCAATAGCCCTCAGCAAATTGTTCTGCTGCTGCACTATACCAGACA
ATAATTGTCTGGCCTGTACCGTCAGCGTCATTGACGCTGCGCCCATAGTGCTTCCTGCTGCTCCCAAGAA
CCCAAGGAACAAAGCTCCTATTCCCACTGCTCTTTTTTCTCTCTGCACCACTCTTCTCTTTGCCTTGGTG
GGTGCTACTCCTAATGGTTCAATTTTTACTACTTTATATTTATATAATTCACTTCTCCAATTGTCCCTCA
TATCTCCTCCTCCAGGTCTGAAGATCAGTGGCCGCTTGCTGTGCGGTGGTCTTACTTTTGTTTTGCTCTT
CCTCTATCTTGTCTAAAGCTTCCTTGGTGTCTTTTATCTCTATCCTTTGATGCACACAATAGAGGGTTGC
TACTGTATTATATAATGATCTAAGTTCTTCTGATCCTGTCTGAAGGGATGGTTGTAGCTGTCCCAGTATT
TGTCTACAGCCTTCTGATGTTTCTAACAGGCCAGGATTAACTGCGAATCGTTCTAGCTCCCTGCTTGCCC
ATACTATATGTTTTAATTTATATTTTTTCTTTCCCCCTGGCCTTAACCGAATTTTTTCCCATCGCGATCT
AATTCTCCCCCGCTTAATACTGACGCTCTCGCACCCATCTCTCTCCTTCTAGCCTCCGCTAGTCAAAATT
TTTGGCGTACTCACCAGTCGCCGCCCCTCGCCTCTTGCCGTGCGCGCTTCAGCAAGCCGAGTCCTGCGTC
GAGAGAGCTCCTCTGGTTTCCCTTTCGCTTTCAAGTCCCTGTTCGGGCGCCACTGCTAGAGATTTTCCAC
ACTGACTAAAAGGGTCTGAGGGATCTCTAGTTACCAGAGTCACACAACAGACGGGCACACACTACTTGAA
GCACTCAAGGCAAGCTTTATTGAGGCTTAAGCAGTGGGTTCCCTAGTTAGCCAGAGAGCTCCCAGGCTCA
GATCTGGTCTAACCAGAGAGACCCGTTTATGTATCGAGCTAGGCACTTAAATACAATATCTCTGCAATGC
GGCAATTCAGTGGTTCGTCCAATCCATGTCAGACCCGTCTGTTGCCTTCCTAATAAGGCACGATCGTACC
ACCTTACTTCCACCAATCGGCATGCACGGTGCTTTTTCTCTCCTTGTAAGGCATGTTGCTAACTCATCGT
TACCATGTTGCAAGACTACAAGAGTATTGCATAAGACTACACGCGTCAGCTTGGCACTGGCCGTCGTTTT
ACAACGTCGTGACTGGGAAAACCCTGGCGTTACCCAACTTAATCGCCTTGCAGCACATCCCCCTTTCGCC
AGCTGGCGTAATAGCGAAGAGGCCCGCACCGATCGCCCTTCCCAACAGTTGCGCAGCCTGAATGGCGAAT
GGCGCCTGATGCGGTATTTTCTCCTTACGCATCTGTGCGGTATTTCACACCGCATATGGTGCACTCTCAG
TACAATCTGCTCTGATGCCGCATAGTTAAGCCAGCCCCGACACCCGCCAACACCCGCTGACGCGCCCTGA
CGGGCTTGTCTGCTCCCGGCATCCGCTTACAGACAAGCTGTGACCGTCTCCGGGAGCTGCATGTGTCAGA
GGTTTTCACCGTCATCACCGAAACGCGCGAGACGAAAGGGCCTCGTGATACGCCTATTTTTATAGGTTAA
TGTCATGATAATAATGGTTTCTTAGACGTCAGGTGGCACTTTTCGGGGAAATGTGCGCGGAACCCCTATT
TGTTTATTTTTCTAAATACATTCAAATATGTATCCGCTCATGAGACAATAACCCTGATAAATGCTTCAAT
AATATTGAAAAAGGAAGAGTATGAGTATTCAACATTTCCGTGTCGCCCTTATTCCCTTTTTTGCGGCATT
TTGCCTTCCTGTTTTTGCTCACCCAGAAACGCTGGTGAAAGTAAAAGATGCTGAAGATCAGTTGGGTGCA
CGAGTGGGTTACATCGAACTGGATCTCAACAGCGGTAAGATCCTTGAGAGTTTTCGCCCCGAAGAACGTT
TTCCAATGATGAGCACTTTTAAAGTTCTGCTATGTGGCGCGGTATTATCCCGTATTGACGCCGGGCAAGA
GCAACTCGGTCGCCGCATACACTATTCTCAGAATGACTTGGTTGAGTACTCACCAGTCACAGAAAAGCAT
CTTACGGATGGCATGACAGTAAGAGAATTATGCAGTGCTGCCATAACCATGAGTGATAACACTGCGGCCA
ACTTACTTCTGACAACGATCGGAGGACCGAAGGAGCTAACCGCTTTTTTGCACAACATGGGGGATCATGT
AACTCGCCTTGATCGTTGGGAACCGGAGCTGAATGAAGCCATACCAAACGACGAGCGTGACACCACGATG
CCTGTAGCAATGGCAACAACGTTGCGCAAACTATTAACTGGCGAACTACTTACTCTAGCTTCCCGGCAAC
AATTAATAGACTGGATGGAGGCGGATAAAGTTGCAGGACCACTTCTGCGCTCGGCCCTTCCGGCTGGCTG
GTTTATTGCTGATAAATCTGGAGCCGGTGAGCGTGGGTCTCGCGGTATCATTGCAGCACTGGGGCCAGAT
GGTAAGCCCTCCCGTATCGTAGTTATCTACACGACGGGGAGTCAGGCAACTATGGATGAACGAAATAGAC
AGATCGCTGAGATAGGTGCCTCACTGATTAAGCATTGGTAACTGTCAGACCAAGTTTACTCATATATACT
TTAGATTGATTTAAAACTTCATTTTTAATTTAAAAGGATCTAGGTGAAGATCCTTTTTGATAATCTCATG
ACCAAAATCCCTTAACGTGAGTTTTCGTTCCACTGAGCGTCAGACCCCGTAGAAAAGATCAAAGGATCTT
C
